>Addgene plasmid #38814 | YWHAH | depositor partial sequence | sequence record 48871 | YWHAH sequence 832 bps
ATGCACCATCATCATCATCATTCTTCTGGTGTAGATCTGGGTACCGAGAACCTGTACTTCCAATCCATGG
GGGACCGGGAGCAGCTGCTGCAGCGGGCGCGGCTGGCCGAGCAGGCGGAGCGCTACGACGACATGGCCTC
CGCTATGAAGGCGGTGACAGAGCTGAATGAACCTCTCTCCAATGAAGATCGAAATCTCCTCTCTGTGGCC
TACAAGAATGTGGTTGGTGCCAGGCGATCTTCCTGGAGGGTCATTAGCAGCATTGAGCAGAAAACCATGG
CTGATGGAAACGAAAAGAAATTGGAGAAAGTTAAAGCTTACCGGGAGAAGATTGAGAAGGAGCTGGAGAC
AGTTTGCAATGATGTCCTGTCTCTGCTTGACAAGTTCCTGATCAAGAACTGCAATGATTTCCAGTATGAG
AGCAAGGTGTTTTACCTGAAAATGAAGGGTGATTACTACCGCTACTTAGCAGAGGTCGCTTCTGGGGAGA
AGAAAAACAGTGTGGTCGAAGCTTCTGAAGCTGCCTACAAGGAAGCCTTTGAAATCAGCAAAGAGCAGAT
GCAACCCACGCATCCCATCCGGCTGGGCCTGGCCCTCAACTTCTCCGTGTTCTACTATGAGATCCAGAAT
GCACCTGAGCAAGCCTGCCTCTTAGCCAAACAAGCCTTCGATGATGCCATAGCTGAGCTGGACACACTAA
ACGAGGATTCCTATAAGGACTCCACGCTGATCATGCAGTTGCTGCGAGACAACCTCACCCTCTGGACGAG
CGACCAGCAGGATGAAGAAGCAGGAGAAGGCAACTGACAGTAAAGGTGGATACGGATCCGAA
