>Addgene plasmid #38814 | YWHAH | addgene partial sequence | sequence record 50267 | T7 5'-TAATACGACTCACTATAGGG-3'
ATATTTTGTTTACTTTAAGAAGGAGATATACATATGCACCATCATCATCATCATTCTTCTGGTGTAGATC
TGGGTACCGAGAACCTGTACTTCCAATCCATGGGGGACCGGGAGCAGCTGCTGCAGCGGGCGCGGCTGGC
CGAGCAGGCGGAGCGCTACGACGACATGGCCTCCGCTATGAAGGCGGTGACAGAGCTGAATGAACCTCTC
TCCAATGAAGATCGAAATCTCCTCTCTGTGGCCTACAAGAATGTGGTTGGTGCCAGGCGATCTTCCTGGA
GGGTCATTAGCAGCATTGAGCAGAAAACCATGGCTGATGGAAACGAAAAGAAATTGGAGAAAGTTAAAGC
TTACCGGGAGAAGATTGAGAAGGAGCTGGAGACAGTTTGCAATGATGTCCTGTCTCTGCTTGACAAGTTC
CTGATCAAGAACTGCAATGATTTCCAGTATGAGAGCAAGGTGTTTTACCTGAAAATGAAGGGTGATTACT
ACCGCTACTTAGCAGAGGTCGCTTCTGGGGAGAAGAAAAACAGTGTGGTCGAAGCTTCTGAAGCTGCCTA
CAAGGAAGCCTTTGAAATCAGCAAAGAGCAGATGCAACCCACGCATCCCATCCGGCTGGGCCTGGCCCTC
AACTTCTCCGTGTTCTACTATGAGATCCAGAATGCACCTGAGCAAGCCTGCCTCTTAGCCAAACAAGCCT
TCGATGATGCCATAGCTGAGCTGGACACACTAAACGAGGATTCCTATAAGGACTCCACGCTGATCATGCA
GTTGCTGCGAGACAACCTCACC
