>Addgene plasmid #38814 | YWHAH | addgene partial sequence | sequence record 50268 | T7_term
TTGTTAGCAGCCGGATCTCAGTGGTGGTGGTGGTGGTGCTCGAGTGCGGCCGCAAGCTTGTCGACGGAGC
TCGAATTCGGATCCGTATCCACCTTTACTGTCAGTTGCCTTCTCCTGCTTCTTCATCCTGCTGGTCGCTC
GTCCAGAGGGTGAGGTTGTCTCGCAGCAACTGCATGATCAGCGTGGAGTCCTTATAGGAATCCTCGTTTA
GTGTGTCCAGCTCAGCTATGGCATCATCGAAGGCTTGTTTGGCTAAGAGGCAGGCTTGCTCAGGTGCATT
CTGGATCTCATAGTAGAACACGGAGAAGTTGAGGGCCAGGCCCAGCCGGATGGGATGCGTGGGTTGCATC
TGCTCTTTGCTGATTTCAAAGGCTTCCTTGTAGGCAGCTTCAGAAGCTTCGACCACACTGTTTTTCTTCT
CCCCAGAAGCGACCTCTGCTAAGTAGCGGTAGTAATCACCCTTCATTTTCAGGTAAAACACCTTGCTCTC
ATACTGGAAATCATTGCAGTTCTTGATCAGGAACTTGTCAAGCAGAGACAGGACATCATTGCAAACTGTC
TCCAGCTCCTTCTCAATCTTCTCCCGGTAAGCTTTAACTTTCTCCAATTTCTTTTCGTTTCCATCAGCCA
TGGTTTTCTGCTCAATGCTGCTAATGACCCTCCAGGAAGATCGCCTGGCACCAACCACATTCTTGTAGGC
CACAGAGAGGAGATTTCGATCTTCATTGGAGAGAGGTTCATTCAGCTCTGTCACCGCCTTCATAGCGGAG
GCCATGTCGTCGTAGCGCTCCGCCTGCTCGGCCAGCCGCGCCCGCTGCAGCAGCTGCTCCCGGTCCCC
