[The description below was written by a language model from this plasmid's Addgene catalogue record.]
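Description:
YWHAH is a bacterial expression plasmid built on the pNIC28-Bsa4 backbone from the SGC, made to produce recombinant protein for structure determination. It is maintained in E. coli as a low-copy plasmid under kanamycin selection. The record gives no feature table and does not name the origin of replication or the promoter. The listed sequencing primers, T7 at the 5′ end and T7-term at the 3′ end, indicate that the insert sits between a T7 promoter and T7 terminator. In that arrangement, expression would depend on a host strain that supplies T7 RNA polymerase.

The insert is human YWHAH, which encodes the eta isoform of the 14-3-3 family (tyrosine 3-monooxygenase/tryptophan 5-monooxygenase activation protein, eta polypeptide). It is recorded as 832 bp and was introduced by ligation-independent cloning. The coding sequence carries an N-terminal His tag followed by a TEV protease recognition site. This lets the protein be captured by immobilised metal affinity chromatography and the tag then be cleaved off, leaving near-native protein. The record cautions that the insert may not be the full open reading frame, which is common for structural genomics constructs whose boundaries are trimmed to improve solubility or crystallisation. The exact residue range is not stated. An associated Protein Data Bank entry is listed among the alternative names, linking the construct to a deposited structure. Its typical use is overexpression and purification of 14-3-3 eta for crystallography or other biophysical and biochemical studies.
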