Addgene plasmid #38814: YWHAH
Purpose: Bacterial expression for structure determination; may not be full ORF
Depositing lab: Nicola Burgess-Brown. Depositing organization: University of Oxford.
Backbone
  Vector backbone: pNIC28-Bsa4
  Backbone manufacturer: SGC
  Vector type: Bacterial Expression
Growth in bacteria
  Bacterial resistance: Kanamycin, 50 μg/mL
  Growth temperature: 37°C
  Growth strain: Mach1
  Copy number: Low Copy
Gene/Insert
  Gene/Insert name: YWHAH (alt names: tyrosine 3-monooxygenase/tryptophan 5-monooxygenase activation protein, eta polypeptide; PDB:2C74)
  Species: H. sapiens (human)
  Insert size (bp): 832
  Entrez Gene: Ywhah
  Tag / fusion protein: His Tev (N terminal on insert)
  Cloning method: Ligation Independent Cloning
  Sequencing primers: 5′ T7; 3′ T7-term
Terms and licenses: Academic/Nonprofit Terms; Industry Terms: Not Available to Industry
How to cite: YWHAH was a gift from Nicola Burgess-Brown (Addgene plasmid # 38814 ; http://n2t.net/addgene:38814 ; RRID:Addgene_38814)
